Addgene plasmid #202761: P931_CLYBL-CBX3-Cbh-Zeo-TetO-NAIP2
Purpose: Encodes four RGC specific transcription factors under the control of a TetOn promoter at the CLYBL safe harbor
Depositing lab: Karl Wahlin. Depositing organization: University of California, San Diego (UCSD). Publication: Human retinal ganglion cell neurons generated by synchronous BMP inhibition and transcription factor mediated reprogramming. Agarwal D, Dash N, Mazo KW, Chopra M, Avila MP, Patel A, Wong RM, Jia C, Do H, Cheng J, Chiang C, Jurlina SL, Roshan M, Perry MW, Rho JM, Broyer R, Lee CD, Weinreb RN, Gavrilovici C, Oesch NW, Welsbie DS, Wahlin KJ. NPJ Regen Med. 2023 Sep 29;8(1):55. doi: 10.1038/s41536-023-00327-x. PubMed 37773257.
Backbone
  Vector backbone: pUC19
  Vector type: Mammalian Expression
Growth in bacteria
  Bacterial resistance: Ampicillin, 100 μg/mL
  Growth temperature: 37°C
  Growth strain: NEB Stable
  Copy number: High Copy
Gene/Insert
  Gene/Insert name: NEUROG2-p2A-ATOH7-p2A-ISL1-p2A-POU4F2 (alt name: NAIP2)
  Species: H. sapiens (human)
  Insert size (bp): 3747
  Entrez Gene: NEUROG2 (a.k.a. Atoh4, Math4A, NGN2, bHLHa8, ngn-2); ATOH7 (a.k.a. Math5, NCRNA, PHPVAR, RNANC, bHLHa13); ISL1 (a.k.a. ISLET1, Isl-1); POU4F2 (a.k.a. BRN3.2, BRN3B, Brn-3b)
  Promoter: TetO
  Cloning method: Gibson Cloning
  Sequencing primers: 5′ GCTCGTTTAGTGAACCGTCAG
Terms and licenses: Academic/Nonprofit Terms; Industry Terms: Not Available to Industry
How to cite: P931_CLYBL-CBX3-Cbh-Zeo-TetO-NAIP2 was a gift from Karl Wahlin (Addgene plasmid # 202761 ; http://n2t.net/addgene:202761 ; RRID:Addgene_202761)
