[The description below was written by a language model from this plasmid's Addgene catalogue record and pLannotate feature annotations shown in this document.]
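Description:
P931_CLYBL-CBX3-Cbh-Zeo-TetO-NAIP2 is a pUC19-based mammalian expression and donor plasmid designed to place a doxycycline-inducible transcription factor cassette at the human CLYBL safe-harbor locus. It is propagated in E. coli through a high-copy ColE1/pUC origin with ampicillin selection (AmpR). The annotated sequence is 11,289 nt.

The payload has two transcription units in the same orientation. The first is driven by a CBh-type promoter (CMV enhancer, chicken β-actin promoter and hybrid CBA/MVM intron) and encodes the ble zeocin-resistance protein followed by mTagBFP2 fused to a nucleoplasmin NLS, ending in an SV40 poly(A) signal. This gives drug selection and a nuclear blue marker for cells carrying the cassette. The short gap between ble and mTagBFP2 is unannotated, so how the two are linked is not stated. The second unit uses a TRE3G-type Tet-responsive promoter to drive human NEUROG2, ATOH7, ISL1 and POU4F2, joined by P2A self-cleaving peptides according to the catalogue entry (the "NAIP2" insert), and terminates in a bGH poly(A) signal. No Tet transactivator is annotated, so one would presumably have to be supplied separately.

The name indicates a CBX3 element, likely an anti-silencing chromatin-opening sequence, and CLYBL homology regions. Neither is annotated, though unannotated stretches upstream of the CBh promoter and after the bGH poly(A) could hold them. The table also detects a U6 promoter with a tracrRNA scaffold fragment and φC31 attP/attB sites, whose roles the record does not explain. The construct is intended for inducible reprogramming of human cells toward retinal ganglion cell neurons.
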