Features (pLannotate 1.2.2; 22 found; start..end, strand, type, name):
      1..241     +  promoter       U6 promoter: RNA polymerase III promoter for human U6 snRNA
    281..348     +  misc_RNA       tracrRNA (fragment): trans-activating CRISPR RNA for the Streptococcus pyogenes CRISPR/Cas9 system
    366..403     +  protein_bind   phage φC31 attP (fragment): attachment site of phage φC31 phage φC31 integrase
    620..1208    -  rep_origin     ori: high-copy-number ColE1/pMB1/pBR322/pUC origin of replication
   1379..2239    -  CDS            AmpR: β-lactamase; bla; confers resistance to ampicillin, carbenicillin, and related antibiotics
   2240..2344    -  promoter       AmpR promoter: bla
   2403..2455    -  misc_feature   bom (fragment): basis of mobility region from pBR322
   2608..2641    +  protein_bind   attB: minimal attB site for the φC31 integrase (Groth et al., 2000) phage φC31 integrase
   4117..4402    +  enhancer       CMV enhancer: human cytomegalovirus immediate early enhancer; contains an 18-bp deletion relative to the standard CMV enhancer
   4404..4518    +  promoter       chicken β-actin promoter (fragment): contains a 21-bp deletion relative to the standard chicken β-actin promoter
   4505..4631    +  promoter       chicken β-actin promoter (fragment): contains a 21-bp deletion relative to the standard chicken β-actin promoter
   4632..4859    +  intron         hybrid intron: hybrid between chicken β-actin (CBA) and minute virus of mice (MMV) introns (Gray et al., 2011)
   4871..5242    +  CDS            ble: BLE_STRHI - Experimental evidence at protein level: Swiss-Prot protein existence level 1. Binding protein with a strong affinity to the bleomycin family of antibiotics. From Streptoalloteichus hindustanus.
   5309..6016    +  CDS            mTagBFP2: enhanced monomeric blue fluorescent protein (Subach et al., 2011) mammalian codon-optimized
   6017..6064    +  CDS            nucleoplasmin NLS: bipartite nuclear localization signal from nucleoplasmin
   6083..6210    +  polyA_signal   SV40 poly(A) signal: SV40 polyadenylation signal
   6279..6558    +  promoter       TRE3GV promoter (fragment): 3rd-generation Tet-responsive promoter that can be activated by binding of Tet-On® 3G, optimized for retroviral and lentiviral vectors
   6562..7377    +  CDS            NEUROG2: NGN2_HUMAN - Also known as ATOH4, BHLHA8, NGN2. Experimental evidence at protein level: Swiss-Prot protein existence level 1. Transcriptional regulator. Involved in neuronal differentiation. Activates transcription by binding to the E box (5'- CANNTG-3'). From Homo sapiens (Human).
   7444..7899    +  CDS            ATOH7: ATOH7_HUMAN - Also known as ATH5, BHLHA13. Experimental evidence at protein level: Swiss-Prot protein existence level 1. Transcription factor that positively regulates the determination of retinal ganglion cell fate and formation of the optic nerve and retino-hypothalamic tract (By similarity). Required for retinal circadian rhythm photoentrainment (By similarity). From Homo sapiens (Human).
   7966..9012    +  CDS            ISL1: ISL1_HUMAN - Experimental evidence at protein level: Swiss-Prot protein existence level 1. DNA-binding transcriptional activator. Recognizes and binds to the consensus octamer binding site 5'-ATAATTAA-3' in promoter of target genes. Plays a fundamental role in the gene regulatory network essential for retinal ganglion cell (RGC) differentiation. Cooperates with the transcription factor POU4F2 to achieve maximal levels of expression of RGC target genes and RGC fate specification in the developing retina. Involved in the specification of motor neurons in cooperation with LHX3 and LDB1. Binds to
   9079..10308   +  CDS            POU4F2: PO4F2_HUMAN - Also known as BRN3B. Experimental evidence at protein level: Swiss-Prot protein existence level 1. Tissue-specific DNA-binding transcription factor involved in the development and differentiation of target cells (PubMed:19266028, PubMed:23805044). Functions either as activator or repressor modulating the rate of target gene transcription through RNA polymerase II enzyme in a promoter-dependent manner (PubMed:19266028, PubMed:23805044). Binds to the consensus octamer motif 5'-AT[A/T]A[T/A]T[A/T]A-3' of promoter of target genes. Plays a fundamental role in the gene regulatory netwo
  10346..10570   +  polyA_signal   bGH poly(A) signal: bovine growth hormone polyadenylation signal
>Addgene plasmid #202761 | P931_CLYBL-CBX3-Cbh-Zeo-TetO-NAIP2 | addgene full sequence | sequence record 416792 | Addgene NGS Result
GAGGGCCTATTTCCCATGATTCCTTCATATTTGCATATACGATACAAGGCTGTTAGAGAGATAATTGGAA
TTAATTTGACTGTAAACACAAAGATATTAGTACAAAATACGTGACGTAGAAAGTAATAATTTCTTGGGTA
GTTTGCAGTTTTAAAATTATGTTTTAAAATGGACTATCATATGCTTACCGTAACTTGAAAGTATTTCGAT
TTCTTGGCTTTATATATCTTGTGGAAAGGACGGACCATACTATCTAGAAATAGTTTAAGAGCTAAGCTGG
AAACAGCATAGCAAGTTTAAATAAGGCTAGTCCGTTATCAACTTGAAAAAGTGGCACCGAGTCGGTGCTT
TTTTGGCGGCCGCGACCCCAACTGGGGTAACCTTTGAGTTCTCTCAGTTGGGGTCCATAGGGATAACAGG
GTAATTTGATATCGCGCTCTTCCGCTTCCTCGCTCACTGACTCGCTGCGCTCGGTCGTTCGGCTGCGGCG
AGCGGTATCAGCTCACTCAAAGGCGGTAATACGGTTATCCACAGAATCAGGGGATAACGCAGGAAAGAAC
ATGTGAGCAAAAGGCCAGCAAAAGGCCAGGAACCGTAAAAAGGCCGCGTTGCTGGCGTTTTTCCATAGGC
TCCGCCCCCCTGACGAGCATCACAAAAATCGACGCACAAGTCAGAGGTGGCGAAACCCGACAGGACTATA
AAGATACCAGGCGTTTCCCCCTGGAAGCTCCCTCGTGCGCTCTCCTGTTCCGACCCTGCCGCTTACCGGA
TACCTGTCCGCCTTTCTCCCTTCGGGAAGCGTGGCGCTTTCTCATAGCTCACGCTGTAGGTATCTCAGTT
CGGTGTAGGTCGTTCGCTCCAAGCTGGGCTGTGTGCACGAACCCCCCGTTCAGCCCGACCGCTGCGCCTT
ATCCGGTAACTATCGTCTTGAGTCCAACCCGGTAAGACACGACTTATCGCCACTGGCAGCAGCCACTGGT
AACAGGATTAGCAGAGCGAGGTATGTAGGCGGTGCTACAGAGTTCTTGAAGTGGTGGCCTAACTACGGCT
ACACTAGAAGAACAGTATTTGGTATCTGCGCTCTGCTGAAGCCAGTTACCTTCGGAAAAAGAGTTGGTAG
CTCTTGATCCGGCAAACAAACCACCGCTGGTAGCGGTGGTTTTTTTGTTTGCAAGCAGCAGATTACGCGC
AGAAAAAAAGGATCTCAAGAAGATCCTTTGATCTTTTCTACGGGGTCTGACGCTCAGTGGAACGAAAACT
CACGTTAAGGGATTTTGGTCATGAGATTATCAAAAAGGATCTTCACCTAGATCCTTTTAAATTAAAAATG
AAGTTTTAAATCAATCTAAAGTATATATGAGTAAACTTGGTCTGACAGTTACCAATGCTTAATCAGTGAG
GCACCTATCTCAGCGATCTGTCTATTTCGTTCATCCATAGTTGCCTGACTCCCGGTCGTGTAGATAACTA
CGATACGGGAGGGCTTACCATCTGGCCCCAGTGCTGCAATGATACCGCGAGACCCACGCTCACCGGCTCC
AGATTTATCAGCAATAAACCAGCCAGCCGGAAGGGCCGAGCGCAGAAGTGGTCCTGCAACTTTATCCGCC
TCCATCCAGTCTATTAATTGTTGCCGGGAAGCTAGAGTAAGTAGTTCGCCAGTTAATAGTTTGCGCAACG
TTGTTGCCATTGCTACAGGCATCGTGGTGTCACGCTCGTCGTTTGGTATGGCTTCATTCAGCTCCGGTTC
CCAACGATCAAGGCGAGTTACATGATCCCCCATGTTGTGCAAAAAAGCGGTTAGCTCCTTCGGTCCTCCG
ATCGTTGTCAGAAGTAAGTTGGCCGCAGTGTTATCACTCATGGTTATGGCAGCACTGCATAATTCTCTTA
CTGTCATGCCATCCGTAAGATGCTTTTCTGTGACTGGTGAGTACTCAACCAAGTCATTCTGAGAATAGTG
TATGCGGCGACCGAGTTGCTCTTGCCCGGCGTCAATACGGGATAATACCGCGCCACATAGCAGAACTTTA
AAAGTGCTCATCATTGGAAAACGTTCTTCGGGGCGAAAACTCTCAAGGATCTTACCGCTGTTGAGATCCA
GTTCGATGTAACCCACTCGTGCACCCAACTGATCTTCAGCATCTTTTACTTTCACCAGCGTTTCTGGGTG
AGCAAAAACAGGAAGGCAAAATGCCGCAAAAAAGGGAATAAGGGCGACACGGAAATGTTGAATACTCATA
CTCTTCCTTTTTCAATATTATTGAAGCATTTATCAGGGTTATTGTCTCATGAGCGGATACATATTTGAAT
GTATTTAGAAAAATAAACAAATAGGGGTTCCGCGCACATTTCCCCGAAAAGTGCCACCTGACGTCGACGG
ATCGGGAGATCTCCCGATCCCCTATGGTGCACTCTCAGTACAATCTGCTCTGATGCCGCATAGTTAAGCC
AGTATCTGCTCCCTGCTTGTGTGTTGGAGGTCGCTGAGTAGTGCGCGAGCAAAATTTAAGCTACAACAAG
GCAAGGCTTGACCGACAATTGCATGAAGAATCTGCTTAGGGTTAGGCGTTTTGCGCTGCTTCGTAGGGAT
AACAGGGTAATTCATGGGTGCCAGGGCGTGCCCTTGGGCTCCCCGGGCGCGTAAAGCTTCGATGTACGGG
CCAGATATAGGACCATACTATCTAGAAATATGGAGACCAGCAGGAGAATCATGCCAATGGGCCAATATAC
ATTCTGACCCACAGTTTCATAATAAAATAAAATGGTTGTGGTTGTAAGCCACTATGTTTCAGAGTGGTTT
GTTACACAGCAATAAATAACTAATATAGTAGGCATACCATCAAGTCCAAAGTAGGTAGAGAAGAATGTAA
ATAGCAGAGCAAAACAGCATGACTGGTGGCTGGGAGGCTTAAAACTGGGACAGGATCAGAGTCATGAAAG
AAGTCAAAGAAATGGTTCAGAAGTAAGGCTGAGACTGACTTACAAAAGCTGAAAGTCCCTTTAAGTTGGT
GTTTGGTGCATTGGCAGGGGCAGGTATGGTGACTTAAAAGAGCCATGCTCAACAAGATCAAGCACAACAC
AATCACGGGTCACCCCAGCAGACCTTAGCGAGTCTAGCCATTTCTTTGGTGGTGGTCACAGTCATGCTTC
AGCCCAGTTTCCACTTGGACAAATGGTACATATTTTCAATGAGATGAAAATTAAGATACAATCCATGTGC
TCAGAGAGTGATCACAGCTCTGACTAAACACTGTGCCCCAAAGTGTTGAGGAATTGGGAAAACCTAGCTG
AGTTAGTGGTCTCTTTTCTGTTACAATAAAGCTCATAATGAAAATTAGCCTTCTTTGTTCTTCCCCAAGT
CTTTCTTTCTAGACGAAACTACTTTCAACTGTTGGAACTTCCTTACTGTTAACTTCCCCCGGGAGGTGGT
CCCTGCAGTTACGCCAATGATAACCCCCGCCAGAAAAATCTTAGTAGCCTTCCCTTTTTGTTTTCCGTGC
CCCAACTCGGCGGATTGACTCGGCCCCTTCCGGAAACACCCGAATCAACTTCTAGTCAAATTATTGTTCA
CGCCGCAATGACCCACCCCTGGCCCGCGTCTGTGGAACTGACCCCTGGTGTACAGGAGAGTTCGCTGCTG
AAAGTGGTCCCAAAGGGGTACTAGTTTTTAAGCTCCCAACTCCCCCTCCCCCAGCGTCTGGAGGATTCCA
CACCCTCGCACCGCAGGGGCGAGGAAGTGGGCGGAGTCCGGTTTTGGCGCCAGCCGCTGAGGCTGCCAAG
CAGAAAAGCCACCGCTGAGGAGACTCCGGTCACTGTCCTCGCCCCGCCTCCCCCTTCCCTCCCCTTGGGG
ACCACCGGGCGCCACGCCGCGAACGGTAAGTGCCGCGGTCGTCGGCGCCTCCGCCCTCCCCCTAGGGCCC
CAATTCCCAGCGGGCGCGGCGCGCGGCCCCTCCCCCCGCCGGGCGCGCGCCCGCTGCCCCGCCCTTCGTG
GCCGCCCGGCGTGGGCGGTGCCACCCCTCCCCCCGGCGGCCCCGCGCGCAGCTCCCGGCTCCCTCCCCCT
TCGGATGTGGCTTGAGCTGTAGGCGCGGAGGGCCGGACGCGTGCTCTAGAGGTACCCGTTACATAACTTA
CGGTAAATGGCCCGCCTGGCTGACCGCCCAACGACCCCCGCCCATTGACGTCAATAGTAACGCCAATAGG
GACTTTCCATTGACGTCAATGGGTGGAGTATTTACGGTAAACTGCCCACTTGGCAGTACATCAAGTGTAT
CATATGCCAAGTACGCCCCCTATTGACGTCAATGACGGTAAATGGCCCGCCTGGCATTGTGCCCAGTACA
TGACCTTATGGGACTTTCCTACTTGGCAGTACATCTACGTATTATTCATCGCTATTACCATGGTCGAGGT
GAGCCCCACGTTCTGCTTCACTCTCCCCATCTCCCCCCCCTCCCCACCCCCAATTTTGTATTTATTTATT
TTTTAATTATTTTGTGCAGCGATGGGGGCGGGGCGGGGCGAGGCGGAGAGGTGCGGCGGCAGCCAATCAG
AGCGGCGCGCTCCGAAAGTTTCCTTTTATGGCGAGGCGGCGGCGGCGGCGGCCCTATAAAAAGCGAAGCG
CGCGGCGGGCGGGAGTCGCTGCGCGCTGCCTTCGCCCCGTGCCCCGCTCCGCCGCCGCCTCGCGCCGCCC
GCCCCGGCTCTGACTGACCGCGTTACTCCCACAGGTGAGCGGGCGGGACGGCCCTTCTCCTCCGGGCTGT
AATTAGCTGAGCAAGAGGTAAGGGTTTAAGGGATGGTTGGTTGGTGGGGTATTAATGTTTAATTACCTGG
AGCACCTGCCTGAAATCACTTTTTTTCAGGTTGGGCCGCCATGGCCAAGTTGACCAGTGCCGTTCCGGTG
CTCACCGCGCGCGACGTCGCCGGAGCGGTCGAGTTCTGGACCGACCGGCTCGGGTTCTCCCGGGACTTCG
TGGAGGACGACTTCGCCGGTGTGGTCCGGGACGACGTGACCCTGTTCATCAGCGCGGTCCAGGACCAGGT
GGTGCCGGACAACACCCTGGCCTGGGTGTGGGTGCGCGGCCTGGACGAGCTGTACGCCGAGTGGTCGGAG
GTCGTGTCCACGAACTTCCGGGACGCCTCCGGGCCGGCCATGACCGAGATCGGCGAGCAGCCGTGGGGGC
GGGAGTTCGCCCTGCGCGACCCGGCCGGCAACTGCGTGCACTTCGTGGCCGAGGAGCAGGACGGAAGTGG
AGCTACTAACTTCAGCCTACTTAAGCAGGCTGGAGACGTGGAAGAGAACCCTGGACCTGTGTCTAAGGGC
GAAGAGCTGATTAAGGAGAACATGCACATGAAGCTGTACATGGAGGGCACCGTGGACAACCATCACTTCA
AGTGCACATCCGAGGGCGAAGGCAAGCCCTACGAGGGCACCCAGACCATGAGAATCAAGGTGGTCGAGGG
CGGCCCTCTCCCCTTCGCCTTCGACATCCTGGCTACTAGCTTCCTCTACGGCAGCAAGACCTTCATCAAC
CACACCCAGGGCATCCCCGACTTCTTCAAGCAGTCCTTCCCTGAGGGCTTCACATGGGAGAGAGTCACCA
CATACGAAGACGGGGGCGTGCTGACCGCTACCCAGGACACCAGCCTCCAGGACGGCTGCCTCATCTACAA
CGTCAAGATCAGAGGGGTGAACTTCACATCCAACGGCCCTGTGATGCAGAAGAAAACACTCGGCTGGGAG
GCCTTCACCGAGACGCTGTACCCCGCTGACGGCGGCCTGGAAGGCAGAAACGACATGGCCCTGAAGCTCG
TGGGCTGGAGCCATCTGATCGCAAACGCCAAGACCACATATAGATCCAAGAAACCCGCTAAGAACCTCAA
GATGCCTGGCGTCTACTATGTGGACTACAGACTGGAAAGAATCAAGGAGGCCAACAACGAGACCTACGTC
GAGCAGCACGAGGTGGCAGTGGCCAGATACTGCGACCTCCCTAGCAAACTGGGGCACAAGCTTAATAAAA
GGCCGGCGGCCACGAAAAAGGCCGGCCAGGCAAAAAAGAAAAAGGAATTCTAACTAGAGCCCAACTTGTT
TATTGCAGCTTATAATGGTTACAAATAAAGCAAAGCATCACAAATTTCACAAATAAAGCATTTTTTTCAC
TGCATTCTAGTTGTGGTTTGTCCAAACTCATCAATGTATCTTATCATGTCGGGGATTCTCCTAAATCAAG
ATAGAATGTGGCTTGAGCTGTAGGCGCGGAGGGCCGGACGCGTGCTCTAGAGTTTACTCCCTATCAGTGA
TAGAGAACGTATGCAGACTTTACTCCCTATCAGTGATAGAGAACGTATAAGGAGTTTACTCCCTATCAGT
GATAGAGAACGTATGACCAGTTTACTCCCTATCAGTGATAGAGAACGTATCTACAGTTTACTCCCTATCA
GTGATAGAGAACGTATATCCAGTTTACTCCCTATCAGTGATAGAGAACGTATAAGCTTTAGGCGTGTACG
GTGGGCGCCTATAAAAGCAGAGCTCGTTTAGTGAACCGTCAGATCGCCACCATGTTCGTCAAATCCGAGA
CCTTGGAGTTGAAGGAGGAAGAGGACGTGTTAGTGCTGCTCGGATCGGCCTCCCCCGCCTTGGCGGCCCT
GACCCCGCTGTCATCCAGCGCCGACGAAGAAGAGGAGGAGGAGCCGGGCGCGTCAGGCGGGGCGCGTCGG
CAGCGCGGGGCTGAGGCCGGGCAGGGGGCGCGGGGCGGCGTGGCTGCGGGTGCGGAGGGCTGCCGGCCCG
CACGGCTGCTGGGTCTGGTACACGATTGCAAACGGCGCCCTTCCCGGGCGCGGGCCGTCTCCCGAGGCGC
CAAGACGGCCGAGACGGTGCAGCGCATCAAGAAGACCCGTAGACTGAAGGCCAACAACCGCGAGCGAAAC
CGCATGCACAACCTCAACGCGGCACTGGACGCGCTGCGCGAGGTGCTCCCCACGTTCCCCGAGGACGCCA
AGCTCACCAAGATCGAGACCCTGCGCTTCGCCCACAACTACATCTGGGCACTCACCGAGACCCTGCGCCT
GGCGGATCACTGCGGGGGCGGCGGCGGGGGCCTGCCGGGGGCGCTCTTCTCCGAGGCAGTGTTGCTGAGC
CCGGGAGGCGCCAGCGCCGCCCTGAGCAGCAGCGGAGACAGCCCCTCGCCCGCCTCCACGTGGAGTTGCA
CCAACAGCCCCGCGCCGTCCTCCTCCGTGTCCTCCAATTCCACCTCCCCCTACAGCTGCACTTTATCGCC
CGCCAGCCCGGCCGGGTCAGACATGGACTATTGGCAGCCCCCACCTCCCGACAAGCACCGCTATGCACCT
CACCTCCCCATAGCCAGGGATTGTATCGGTAGCGGTGCCACCAACTTCAGCCTGCTGAAGCAGGCTGGAG
ATGTGGAGGAGAACCCTGGACCTATGAAGTCCTGCAAGCCCAGCGGCCCGCCGGCGGGAGCGCGCGTTGC
ACCCCCGTGCGCGGGCGGCACCGAGTGCGCGGGCACGTGCGCCGGGGCCGGGCGGCTGGAGAGCGCGGCG
CGCAGGCGCCTGGCGGCCAACGCGCGCGAGCGCCGCCGCATGCAGGGGCTCAACACTGCCTTCGACCGCT
TACGCAGGGTGGTTCCCCAGTGGGGCCAGGATAAAAAGCTGTCCAAGTACGAGACCCTGCAGATGGCCCT
GAGCTACATCATGGCTCTGACCCGGATCCTGGCCGAGGCCGAGCGATTCGGCTCGGAGCGGGACTGGGTG
GGTCTCCACTGTGAGCACTTCGGCCGCGACCACTACCTCCCGTTCCCGGGCGCGAAGCTGCCGGGCGAGA
GCGAGCTGTACAGCCAGAGACTCTTCGGCTTCCAGCCCGAGCCCTTCCAGATGGCCACCGGAAGCGGAGC
TACTAACTTCAGCCTGCTGAAGCAGGCCGGAGACGTTGAAGAGAATCCAGGACCTATGGGAGACATGGGA
GATCCACCAAAAAAAAAACGTCTGATTTCCCTATGTGTTGGTTGCGGCAATCAGATTCACGATCAGTATA
TTCTGAGGGTTTCTCCGGATTTGGAATGGCATGCGGCATGTTTGAAATGTGCGGAGTGTAATCAGTATTT
GGACGAGAGCTGTACATGCTTTGTTAGGGATGGGAAAACCTACTGTAAAAGAGATTATATCAGGTTGTAC
GGGATCAAATGCGCCAAGTGCAGCATCGGCTTCAGCAAGAACGACTTCGTGATGCGTGCCCGCTCCAAGG
TGTATCACATCGAGTGTTTCCGCTGTGTGGCCTGCAGCCGCCAGCTCATCCCTGGGGACGAATTTGCGCT
TCGGGAGGACGGTCTCTTCTGCCGAGCAGACCACGATGTGGTGGAGAGGGCCAGTCTAGGCGCTGGCGAC
CCGCTCAGTCCCCTGCATCCAGCGCGGCCACTGCAAATGGCAGCGGAGCCCATCTCCGCCAGGCAGCCAG
CCCTGCGGCCCCACGTCCACAAGCAGCCGGAGAAGACCACCCGCGTGCGGACTGTGCTGAACGAGAAGCA
GCTGCACACCTTGCGGACCTGCTACGCCGCAAACCCGCGGCCAGATGCGCTCATGAAGGAGCAACTGGTA
GAGATGACGGGCCTCAGTCCCCGTGTGATCCGGGTCTGGTTTCAAAACAAGCGGTGCAAGGACAAGAAGC
GAAGCATCATGATGAAGCAACTCCAGCAGCAGCAGCCCAATGACAAAACTAATATCCAGGGGATGACAGG
AACTCCCATGGTGGCTGCCAGTCCAGAGAGACACGACGGTGGCTTACAGGCTAACCCAGTGGAAGTACAA
AGTTACCAGCCACCTTGGAAAGTACTGAGCGACTTCGCCTTGCAGAGTGACATAGATCAGCCTGCTTTTC
AGCAACTGGTCAATTTTTCAGAAGGAGGACCGGGCTCTAATTCCACTGGCAGTGAAGTAGCATCAATGTC
CTCTCAACTTCCAGATACACCTAACAGCATGGTAGCCAGTCCTATTGAGGCAGGAAGCGGAGCTACTAAT
TTTAGTCTGCTGAAGCAGGCTGGTGACGTGGAAGAGAACCCTGGACCTATGATGATGATGTCCCTGAACA
GCAAGCAGGCGTTTAGCATGCCGCACGGCGGCAGCCTGCACGTGGAGCCCAAGTACTCGGCACTGCACAG
CACCTCGCCGGGCTCCTCGGCTCCCATCGCGCCCTCGGCCAGCTCCCCCAGCAGCTCGAGCAACGCTGGT
GGTGGCGGCGGCGGCGGCGGCGGCGGCGGCGGCGGCGGCGGAGGCCGAAGCAGCAGCTCCAGCAGCAGTG
GCAGCAGCGGCGGCGGGGGCTCGGAGGCTATGCGGAGAGCCTGTCTTCCAACCCCACCGAGCAATATATT
CGGCGGGCTGGATGAGAGTCTGCTGGCCCGCGCCGAGGCTCTGGCAGCCGTGGACATCGTCTCCCAGAGC
AAGAGCCACCACCACCATCCACCCCACCACAGCCCCTTCAAACCGGACGCCACCTACCACACTATGAATA
CCATCCCGTGCACGTCGGCCGCCTCTTCTTCATCGGTGCCCATCTCGCACCCTTCCGCGTTGGCGGGCAC
GCACCACCACCACCACCATCACCACCACCACCACCACCAACCGCACCAGGCGCTGGAGGGCGAGCTGCTG
GAGCACCTGAGTCCCGGGCTGGCCCTGGGCGCTATGGCGGGCCCCGACGGCGCTGTGGTGTCCACGCCGG
CTCACGCGCCGCACATGGCCACCATGAACCCCATGCACCAAGCAGCGCTCAGCATGGCCCACGCGCACGG
GCTGCCGTCGCACATGGGCTGCATGAGCGACGTGGACGCCGACCCGCGGGACCTGGAGGCATTCGCCGAG
CGCTTCAAGCAGCGACGCATCAAGCTGGGGGTGACCCAGGCAGATGTGGGCTCCGCGCTGGCCAACCTCA
AGATCCCCGGCGTGGGCTCGCTTAGCCAGAGCACCATCTGCAGGTTCGAGTCCCTCACACTGTCCCACAA
TAATATGATCGCGCTCAAACCCATCCTGCAGGCATGGCTCGAGGAGGCCGAGAAGTCCCACCGCGAGAAG
CTCACCAAGCCTGAACTCTTCAATGGCGCGGAGAAGAAGCGCAAGCGCACGTCCATCGCTGCGCCAGAGA
AGCGCTCGCTCGAAGCCTACTTTGCCATTCAGCCTCGGCCCTCCTCTGAAAAGATCGCCGCCATCGCGGA
GAAGCTGGACCTGAAGAAAAACGTGGTGCGCGTCTGGTTCTGCAACCAGAGGCAGAAACAGAAAAGAATG
AAATATTCCGCCGGCATTTAGGAATTCTAAGCTAGAGCTCGCTGATCAGCCTCGACTGTGCCTTCTAGTT
GCCAGCCATCTGTTGTTTGCCCCTCCCCCGTGCCTTCCTTGACCCTGGAAGGTGCCACTCCCACTGTCCT
TTCCTAATAAAATGAGGAAATTGCATCGCATTGTCTGAGTAGGTGTCATTCTATTCTGGGGGGTGGGGTG
GGGCAGGACAGCAAGGGGGAGGATTGGGAAGACAATAGCAGGCATGCTGGGGATGCGGTGGGCTCTATGG
CTAGATAGTATGGTCAGACTGTTATTTCTTGACTTTTAAATGTAAGATATTATCTACTGACTTCCTTCTA
TGTAAGATGAGGATTGAGCTCTCTTACCCTTCTCCCATTTCCTCATCCTTCCAACATAAATATATTTTGG
GATTATATCAACATTCAATGTTACTTAAAGTGACCTTGTAAATATTTTCACAACTGAGCCATGTTTGATT
TGTATACTTATGTTTACTTTACTGTTTTTCCTGAAGTTAATAATTGCCTTGAATTTATTTATTTCTTTAA
AAATGTTTCATTACTCAGGACTGTAGTTTACATTACGATTCTTTGTGTTATACAGTTGATGGGTTTCTTT
TCTTTCTTAATTTCTTTAAAAAATAGAGATGGGGTCTTACTATATTACCCAGGCTGGTCTTGAAGTCCTG
GGCTCAAGTGATCTTCCTGTCTCAGCCTACCAAGTAGCTGAGACTATAGGTGCAAAAAAGCCACTATACC
TGGCTAGTTTACAGGTTTTAACAAATGCATTATGCCACGTATCCATTATTACAGGATCACACAAGATATT
TTCATTACCCTGAAAGCATCCCTGTGTTCCACCATATTTCTAGATAGTATGGTCTTTGGTACCAAGCTTT
GCGCGGATGTATGTGTGTGCGTGTACGTGTGTATGTGAAGATACCGCCTAGGCGCCTAGGGAATTCGCGG
CCGCCTTTTGCTCACATGT
